>Addgene plasmid #204082 | pBP-R_RiboJ-MCD2 | addgene full sequence | sequence record 418209 | Addgene NGS Result
AAGAAGATCCTTTGATCTTTTCTACGGGGTCTGACGCTCAGTGGAACGAAAACTCACGTTAAGGGATTTT
GGTCATGAGATTATCAAAAAGGATCTTCACCTAGATCCTTTTAAATTAAAAATGAAGTTTTAAATCAATC
TAAAGTATATATGAGTAAACTTGGTCTGACAGCTCGAGGCTTGGATTCTCACCAATAAAAAACGCCCGGC
GGCAACCGAGCGTTCTGAACAAATCCAGATGGAGTTCTGAGGTCATTACTGGATCTATCAACAGGAGTCC
AAGCGAGCTCGATATCAAATTACGCCCCGCCCTGCCACTCATCGCAGTACTGTTGTAATTCATTAAGCAT
TCTGCCGACATGGAAGCCATCACAAACGGCATGATGAACCTGAATCGCCAGCGGCATCAGCACCTTGTCG
CCTTGCGTATAATATTTGCCCATGGTGAAAACGGGGGCGAAGAAGTTGTCCATATTGGCCACGTTTAAAT
CAAAACTGGTGAAACTCACCCAGGGATTGGCTGACACGAAAAACATATTCTCAATAAACCCTTTAGGGAA
ATAGGCCAGGTTTTCACCGTAACACGCCACATCTTGCGAATATATGTGTAGAAACTGCCGGAAATCGTCG
TGGTATTCACTCCAGAGCGATGAAAACGTTTCAGTTTGCTCATGGAAAACGGTGTAACAAGGGTGAACAC
TATCCCATATCACCAGCTCACCGTCTTTCATTGCCATACGAAATTCCGGATGAGCATTCATCAGGCGGGC
AAGAATGTGAATAAAGGCCGGATAAAACTTGTGCTTATTTTTCTTTACGGTCTTTAAAAAGGCCGTAATA
TCCAGCTGAACGGTCTGGTTATAGGTACATTGAGCAACTGACTGAAATGCCTCAAAATGTTCTTTACGAT
GCCATTGGGATATATCAACGGTGGTATATCCAGTGATTTTTTTCTCCATTTTAGCTTCCTTAGCTCCTGA
AAATCTCGATAACTCAAAAAATACGCCCGGTAGTGATCTTATTTCATTATGGTGAAAGTTGGAACCTCTT
ACGTGCCCGATCAACTCGAGTGCCACCTGACGTCTAAGAAACCATTATTATCATGACATTAACCTATAAA
AATAGGCGTATCACGAGGCAGAATTTCAGATAAAAAAAATCCTTAGCTTTCGCTAAGGATGATTTCGGTC
TCAGTACAGCTGTCACCGGATGTGCTTTCCGGTCTGATGAGTCCGTGAGGACGAAACAGCCTCTACAAAT
AATTTTGTTTAATCTTAATCATGCTAAGGATCGTTTCATAAGAGACCTCCGGCAAAAAAGGGCAAGGTGT
CACCACCCTGCCCTTTTTCTTTAAAACCGAAAAGATTACTTCGCGTTATGCAGGCTTCCTCGCTCACTGA
CTCGCTGCGCTCGGTCGTTCGGCTGCGGCGAGCGGTATCAGCTCACTCAAAGGCGGTAATACGGTTATCC
ACAGAATCAGGGGATAACGCAGGAAAGAACATGTGAGCAAAAGGCCAGCAAAAGGCCAGGAACCGTAAAA
AGGCCGCGTTGCTGGCGTTTTTCCACAGGCTCCGCCCCCCTGACGAGCATCACAAAAATCGACGCTCAAG
TCAGAGGTGGCGAAACCCGACAGGACTATAAAGATACCAGGCGTTTCCCCCTGGAAGCTCCCTCGTGCGC
TCTCCTGTTCCGACCCTGCCGCTTACCGGATACCTGTCCGCCTTTCTCCCTTCGGGAAGCGTGGCGCTTT
CTCATAGCTCACGCTGTAGGTATCTCAGTTCGGTGTAGGTCGTTCGCTCCAAGCTGGGCTGTGTGCACGA
ACCCCCCGTTCAGCCCGACCGCTGCGCCTTATCCGGTAACTATCGTCTTGAGTCCAACCCGGTAAGACAC
GACTTATCGCCACTGGCAGCAGCCACTGGTAACAGGATTAGCAGAGCGAGGTATGTAGGCGGTGCTACAG
AGTTCTTGAAGTGGTGGCCTAACTACGGCTACACTAGAAGAACAGTATTTGGTATCTGCGCTCTGCTGAA
GCCAGTTACCTTCGGAAAAAGAGTTGGTAGCTCTTGATCCGGCAAACAAACCACCGCTACCAGCGGTGGT
TTTTTTGTTTGCAAGCAGCAGATTACGCGCAGAAAAAAAGGATCTC
Features (pLannotate 1.2.2; 7 found; start..end, strand, type, name):
    185..279     -  terminator     lambda t0 terminator: transcription terminator from phage lambda
    303..959     -  CDS            cat: CAT_ECOLX - Experimental evidence at protein level: Swiss-Prot protein existence level 1. This enzyme is an effector of chloramphenicol resistance in bacteria. From Escherichia coli. This protein is used as a marker in many commonly used cloning vectors, such as pACYC184.
    960..1057    -  promoter       cat promoter: promoter of the E. coli cat gene encoding chloramphenicol acetyltransferase
   1143..1186    -  terminator     bacterial terminator: putative bacterial transcription terminator
   1200..1249    +  misc_RNA       sTRSV HHRz: hammerhead ribozyme from the tobacco ringspot virus satellite RNA (Khvorova et al., 2003)
   1308..1365    +  terminator     his operon terminator: This putative transcriptin terminator from the E. coli his operon has a 2-bp deletion introduced during synthesis. Its efficiency has not been determined.
   1560..2       -  rep_origin     ori (across the origin): high-copy-number ColE1/pMB1/pBR322/pUC origin of replication
