[The description below was written by a language model from this plasmid's Addgene catalogue record and pLannotate feature annotations shown in this document.]
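Description:
pBP-R_RiboJ-MCD2 is a small (about 2.1 kb) bacterial part plasmid built on the iGEM pSB1C3 backbone. It stores a single modular element, described in the record as a "Type 0 RBS part", rather than a complete expression cassette. It is maintained in E. coli through a high-copy ColE1/pUC-type origin of replication. Selection is with chloramphenicol, conferred by the cat (chloramphenicol acetyltransferase) gene, which is driven by its native cat promoter and followed by a lambda t0 terminator.

The synthetic insert, introduced by Gibson cloning, combines the RiboJ ribozyme insulator with MCD2, which the record describes as a strong ribosome binding site. The feature table picks up the RiboJ portion as the sTRSV hammerhead ribozyme from tobacco ringspot virus satellite RNA, the catalytic core from which RiboJ is derived. The MCD2 element is not annotated separately, but presumably lies in the short unannotated stretch just downstream of the ribozyme. RiboJ cleaves itself out of the transcript and so removes whatever 5' leader the upstream promoter contributes. The resulting mRNA 5' end is therefore uniform, and translation from the adjacent RBS depends less on which promoter is used. The insert is flanked by a putative bacterial terminator upstream and a his operon terminator downstream, both typical of the pSB1C3 backbone, which shield the part from transcriptional read-through.

No promoter or coding sequence accompanies the part. The plasmid is best understood as a source of an insulated strong RBS module to be combined with promoter, coding sequence and terminator parts when building bacterial expression constructs. The record does not spell out the assembly standard or the flanking sites used for this.
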