Addgene plasmid #204082: pBP-R_RiboJ-MCD2
Purpose: Type 0 RBS part
Depositing lab: Mikhail Shapiro. Depositing organization: California Institute of Technology.
Backbone
  Vector backbone: pSB1C3
  Backbone manufacturer: iGEM
  Vector type: Bacterial Expression
Growth in bacteria
  Bacterial resistance: Chloramphenicol, 25 μg/mL
  Growth temperature: 37°C
  Growth strain: NEB Stable
  Copy number: High Copy
Gene/Insert
  Gene/Insert name: RiboJ ribozyme and MCD2 strong RBS
  Species: Synthetic
  Mutation: None
  Cloning method: Gibson Cloning
Terms and licenses: Academic/Nonprofit Terms; Industry Terms: Not Available to Industry
How to cite: pBP-R_RiboJ-MCD2 was a gift from Mikhail Shapiro (Addgene plasmid # 204082 ; http://n2t.net/addgene:204082 ; RRID:Addgene_204082)
